>Addgene plasmid #72894 | dmBACCS2-IRES-dOrai-IRES-mCherry | depositor full sequence | sequence record 133664 | dmBACCS2-IRES-dOrai-IRES-mCherry sequence 9118 bps
TAGTTATTAATAGTAATCAATTACGGGGTCATTAGTTCATAGCCCATATATGGAGTTCCGCGTTACATAA
CTTACGGTAAATGGCCCGCCTGGCTGACCGCCCAACGACCCCCGCCCATTGACGTCAATAATGACGTATG
TTCCCATAGTAACGCCAATAGGGACTTTCCATTGACGTCAATGGGTGGAGTATTTACGGTAAACTGCCCA
CTTGGCAGTACATCAAGTGTATCATATGCCAAGTACGCCCCCTATTGACGTCAATGACGGTAAATGGCCC
GCCTGGCATTATGCCCAGTACATGACCTTATGGGACTTTCCTACTTGGCAGTACATCTACGTATTAGTCA
TCGCTATTACCATGGTGATGCGGTTTTGGCAGTACATCAATGGGCGTGGATAGCGGTTTGACTCACGGGG
ATTTCCAAGTCTCCACCCCATTGACGTCAATGGGAGTTTGTTTTGGCACCAAAATCAACGGGACTTTCCA
AAATGTCGTAACAACTCCGCCCCATTGACGCAAATGGGCGGTAGGCGTGTACGGTGGGAGGTCTATATAA
GCAGAGCTGGTTTAGTGAACCGTCAGATCCGCTAGCCTCGAGGCCACCATGGGACCGGTCGGAGGAAGCG
GTGGATCTTTGGCTACTACACTTGAACGTATTGAGAAGAACTTTGTCATTACTGACCCAAGATTGCCAGA
TAATCCCATTATATTCGCGTCCGATAGTTTCTTGCAGTTGACAGAATATAGCCGTGAAGAAATTTTGGGA
AGAAACTGCAGGTTTCTACAAGGTCCTGAAACTGATCGCGCGACAGTGAGAAAAATTAGAGATGCCATAG
ATAACCAAACAGAGGTCACTGTTCAGCTGATTAATTATACAAAGAGTGGTAAAAAGTTCTGGAACCTCTT
TCACTTGCAGCCTATGCGAGATCAGAAGGGAGATGTCCAGTACTTTATTGGGGTTCAGTTGGATGGAACT
GAGCATGTCCGAGATGCTGCCGAGAGAGAGGGAGTCATGCTGATTAAGAAAACTGCAGAAAATCTGCAAT
CATGGCTTCAATACACATATGAACTAGAAAGTAAGAATCATCAGAAGAAGCGCACGTCGGCTGAGAAGCA
GCTACAGTCGGCCAGAGAGGCTTGTGAGAAATTGCGTAAGAAACGGTCAAGTTTGGTGGGTGCGTTCGTT
TCCACGCACGGAAAGAGTATTGATGATGTGGATCGGTCGATTGTTGAGGCACGGAATGCCCTCGGAGATG
TAACAAACGAGCTGCAAGAACGACTGCATCGCTGGAAGCAAATCGAGACGTGCCTTGGCTTAAACATTGT
GAACAACAATGGTCTGCCCGGAGGATCCGGAGGAAGTGGAGGAGGTATCCTGCAGTCTCGGGGTGGCAGT
GGTGGTTCAGGCGGTTCTGGATCTTTGGCTACTACACTTGAACGTATTGAGAAGAACTTTGTCATTACTG
ACCCAAGATTGCCAGATAATCCCATTATATTCGCGTCCGATAGTTTCTTGCAGTTGACAGAATATAGCCG
TGAAGAAATTTTGGGAAGAAACTGCAGGTTTCTACAAGGTCCTGAAACTGATCGCGCGACAGTGAGAAAA
ATTAGAGATGCCATAGATAACCAAACAGAGGTCACTGTTCAGCTGATTAATTATACAAAGAGTGGTAAAA
AGTTCTGGAACCTCTTTCACTTGCAGCCTATGCGAGATCAGAAGGGAGATGTCCAGTACTTTATTGGGGT
TCAGTTGGATGGAACTGAGCATGTCCGAGATGCTGCCGAGAGAGAGGGAGTCATGCTGATTAAGAAAACT
GCAGAAAATCTGCAATCATGGCTTCAATACACATATGAACTAGAAAGTAAGAATCATCAGAAGAAGCGCA
CGTCGGCTGAGAAGCAGCTACAGTCGGCCAGAGAGGCTTGTGAGAAATTGCGTAAGAAACGGTCAAGTTT
GGTGGGTGCGTTCGTTTCCACGCACGGAAAGAGTATTGATGATGTGGATCGGTCGATTGTTGAGGCACGG
AATGCCCTCGGAGATGTAACAAACGAGCTGCAAGAACGACTGCATCGCTGGAAGCAAATCGAGACGTGCC
TTGGCTTAAACATTGTGAACAACAATGGTCTGCCCGGCGGCTCTGGAGGTAGCGGACTAGTTTGAGTCGA
GCCGCGGCAATTCCGCCCCTCTCCCTCCCCCCCCCCTAACGTTACTGGCCGAAGCCGCTTGGAATAAGGC
CGGTGTGCGTTTGTCTATATGTTATTTTCCACCATATTGCCGTCTTTTGGCAATGTGAGGGCCCGGAAAC
CTGGCCCTGTCTTCTTGACGAGCATTCCTAGGGGTCTTTCCCCTCTCGCCAAAGGAATGCAAGGTCTGTT
GAATGTCGTGAAGGAAGCAGTTCCTCTGGAAGCTTCTTGAAGACAAACAACGTCTGTAGCGACCCTTTGC
AGGCAGCGGAACCCCCCACCTGGCAACAGGTGCCTCTGCGGCCAAAAGCCACGTGTATAAGATACACCTG
CAAAGGCGGCACAACCCCAGTGCCACGTTGTGAGTTGGATAGTTGTGGAAAGAGTCAAATGGCTCTCCTC
AAGCGTATTCAACAAGGGGCTGAAGGATGCCCAGAAGGTACCCCATTGTATGGGATCTGATCTGGGGCCT
CGGTGCACATGCTTTACATGTGTTTAGTCGAGGTTAAAAAAACGTCTAGGCCCCCCGAACCACGGGGACG
TGGTTTTCCTTTGAAAAACACGATGATAATATGTCTGTGTGGACCACGGCCAACAATTCGGGCCTAGAGA
CGCCAACAAAGTCGCCGATCACGTCGTCGGTTCCGCGGGCATCGAGAAGTTCTGCGGTGATCACCACTGG
AAATCACCAGCAGCACCACTTCCAGCACGTTGTGGCCGCCGCCGTTGCAGCCGCCACTTCAGTGGCCACC
GGTCATCAGTTCCAGCAGCAGTTCCCGCTGCACGCACATCCGCATCCGCATCCACAGCACCACAGCAACA
GTCCCACGGGTAGCGGCAGCAACAGCAACAACAGCGCAGGTTTCCAGCGCACCAGCATCAGCAACTCGCT
GCTGCAGTTCCCGCCGCCCCCGCCCCCTTCCTCACAGAACCAGGCGAAGCCGCGCGGACACCATCGCACC
GCCAGCAGCAGCATGTCGCAATCCGGCGAGGATCTCCACTCGCCCACCTACCTGTCCTGGCGGAAGCTCC
AGCTTAGTCGGGCCAAGCTAAAGGCATCCAGCAAGACGTCCGCCCTGCTCTCCGGATTCGCCATGGTGGC
GATGGTGGAGGTGCAACTGGATCACGATACGAATGTACCACCGGGCATGCTGATAGCCTTCGCCATCTGC
ACCACCCTCCTGGTGGCGGTGCACATGCTGGCCCTGATGATCAGCACCTGTATCCTGCCAAATATTGAGA
CGGTGTGTAATTTGCATAGTATTTCCCTGGTCCACGAATCGCCACACGAGCGTCTCCATTGGTACATTGA
AACGGCGTGGGCATTCTCCACGCTGCTGGGACTCATACTCTTTCTACTGGAGATAGCCATCCTGTGCTGG
GTGAAATTCTATGACCTAAGTCCGCCGGCGGCTTGGTCAGCGTGTGTGGTCCTCATACCGGTGATGATCA
TCTTTATGGCCTTCGCCATTCACTTCTATCGCTCCCTGGTGTCGCACAAATATGAGGTGACAGTCTCGGG
CATCCGTGAGCTGGAGATGCTCAAGGAGCAGATGGAGCAGGATCATTTGGAGCATCACAATAACATACGA
AATAATGGCATGAACTATGGCGCATCCGGGGACATTGTCTAGGTCGAGCCGCGGCAATTCCGCCCCTCTC
CCTCCCCCCCCCCTAACGTTACTGGCCGAAGCCGCTTGGAATAAGGCCGGTGTGCGTTTGTCTATATGTT
ATTTTCCACCATATTGCCGTCTTTTGGCAATGTGAGGGCCCGGAAACCTGGCCCTGTCTTCTTGACGAGC
ATTCCTAGGGGTCTTTCCCCTCTCGCCAAAGGAATGCAAGGTCTGTTGAATGTCGTGAAGGAAGCAGTTC
CTCTGGAAGCTTCTTGAAGACAAACAACGTCTGTAGCGACCCTTTGCAGGCAGCGGAACCCCCCACCTGG
CAACAGGTGCCTCTGCGGCCAAAAGCCACGTGTATAAGATACACCTGCAAAGGCGGCACAACCCCAGTGC
CACGTTGTGAGTTGGATAGTTGTGGAAAGAGTCAAATGGCTCTCCTCAAGCGTATTCAACAAGGGGCTGA
AGGATGCCCAGAAGGTACCCCATTGTATGGGATCTGATCTGGGGCCTCGGTGCACATGCTTTACATGTGT
TTAGTCGAGGTTAAAAAAACGTCTAGGCCCCCCGAACCACGGGGACGTGGTTTTCCTTTGAAAAACACGA
TGATAATATGGTGAGCAAGGGCGAGGAGGATAACATGGCCATCATCAAGGAGTTCATGCGCTTCAAGGTG
CACATGGAGGGCTCCGTGAACGGCCACGAGTTCGAGATCGAGGGCGAGGGCGAGGGCCGCCCCTACGAGG
GCACCCAGACCGCCAAGCTGAAGGTGACCAAGGGTGGCCCCCTGCCCTTCGCCTGGGACATCCTGTCCCC
TCAGTTCATGTACGGCTCCAAGGCCTACGTGAAGCACCCCGCCGACATCCCCGACTACTTGAAGCTGTCC
TTCCCCGAGGGCTTCAAGTGGGAGCGCGTGATGAACTTCGAGGACGGCGGCGTGGTGACCGTGACCCAGG
ACTCCTCCCTGCAGGACGGCGAGTTCATCTACAAGGTGAAGCTGCGCGGCACCAACTTCCCCTCCGACGG
CCCCGTAATGCAGAAGAAGACCATGGGCTGGGAGGCCTCCTCCGAGCGGATGTACCCCGAGGACGGCGCC
CTGAAGGGCGAGATCAAGCAGAGGCTGAAGCTGAAGGACGGCGGCCACTACGACGCTGAGGTCAAGACCA
CCTACAAGGCCAAGAAGCCCGTGCAGCTGCCCGGCGCCTACAACGTCAACATCAAGTTGGACATCACCTC
CCACAACGAGGACTACACCATCGTGGAACAGTACGAACGCGCCGAGGGCCGCCACTCCACCGGCGGCATG
GACGAGCTGTACAAGTAACCGCGGTCGACGGTACCGCGGGCCCGGGATCTAAGCTTATCGATAATCAACC
TCTGGATTACAAAATTTGTGAAAGATTGACTGGTATTCTTAACTATGTTGCTCCTTTTACGCTATGTGGA
TACGCTGCTTTAATGCCTTTGTATCATGCTATTGCTTCCCGTATGGCTTTCATTTTCTCCTCCTTGTATA
AATCCTGGTTGCTGTCTCTTTATGAGGAGTTGTGGCCCGTTGTCAGGCAACGTGGCGTGGTGTGCACTGT
GTTTGCTGACGCAACCCCCACTGGTTGGGGCATTGCCACCACCTGTCAGCTCCTTTCCGGGACTTTCGCT
TTCCCCCTCCCTATTGCCACGGCGGAACTCATCGCCGCCTGCCTTGCCCGCTGCTGGACAGGGGCTCGGC
TGTTGGGCACTGACAATTCCGTGGTGTTGTCGGGGAAATCATCGTCCTTTCCTTGGCTGCTCGCCTGTGT
TGCCACCTGGATTCTGCGCGGGACGTCCTTCTGCTACGTCCCTTCGGCCCTCAATCCAGCGGACCTTCCT
TCCCGCGGCCTGCTGCCGGCTCTGCGGCCTCTTCCGCGTCTTCGCCTTCGCCCTCAGACGAGTCGGATCT
CCCTTTGGGCCGCCTCCCCGCATCGATACCGTGGATCGATCCACCGGATCTAGATAACTGATCATAATCA
GCCATACCACATTTGTAGAGGTTTTACTTGCTTTAAAAAACCTCCCACACCTCCCCCTGAACCTGAAACA
TAAAATGAATGCAATTGTTGTTGTTAACTTGTTTATTGCAGCTTATAATGGTTACAAATAAAGCAATAGC
ATCACAAATTTCACAAATAAAGCATTTTTTTCACTGCATTCTAGTTGTGGTTTGTCCAAACTCATCAATG
TATCTTAACGCGTAAATTGTAAGCGTTAATATTTTGTTAAAATTCGCGTTAAATTTTTGTTAAATCAGCT
CATTTTTTAACCAATAGGCCGAAATCGGCAAAATCCCTTATAAATCAAAAGAATAGACCGAGATAGGGT
[37 nt withheld, positions 6160-6196]
AAAGAACGTGGACTCCAACGTCAAAGG
[49 nt withheld, positions 6224-6272]
T
[91 nt withheld, positions 6274-6364]
G
[124 nt withheld, positions 6366-6489]
CAGGTGGCACTTTTCGGGGAAATGTGCGCGGAACCCCTATTTGTTTATTTTTCTAAATACATTCAAATAT
GTATCCGCTCATGAGACAATAACCCTGATAAATGCTTCAATAATATTGAAAAAGGAAGAGTCCTGAGGCG
GAAAGAACCAGCTGTGGAATGTGTGTCAGTTAGGGTGTGGAAAGTCCCCAGGCTCCCCAGCAGGCAGAAG
TATGCAAAGCATGCATCTCAATTAGTCAGCAACCAGGTGTGGAAAGTCCCCAGGCTCCCCAGCAGGCAGA
AGTATGCAAAGCATGCATCTCAATTAGTCAGCAACCATAGTCCCGCCCCTAACTCCGCCCATCCCGCCCC
TAACTCCGCCCAGTTCCGCCCATTCTCCGCCCCATGGCTGACTAATTTTTTTTATTTATGCAGAGGCCGA
GGCCGCCTCGGCCTCTGAGCTATTCCAGAAGTAGTGAGGAGGCTTTTTTGGAGGCCTAGGCTTTTGCAAA
GATCGATCAAGAGACAGGATGAGGATCGTTTCGCATGATTGAACAAGATGGATTGCACGCAGGTTCTCCG
GCCGCTTGGGTGGAGAGGCTATTCGGCTATGACTGGGCACAACAGACAATCGGCTGCTCTGATGCCGCCG
TGTTCCGGCTGTCAGCGCAGGGGCGCCCGGTTCTTTTTGTCAAGACCGACCTGTCCGGTGCCCTGAATGA
ACTGCAAGACGAGGCAGCGCGGCTATCGTGGCTGGCCACGACGGGCGTTCCTTGCGCAGCTGTGCTCGAC
GTTGTCACTGAAGCGGGAAGGGACTGGCTGCTATTGGGCGAAGTGCCGGGGCAGGATCTCCTGTCATCTC
ACCTTGCTCCTGCCGAGAAAGTATCCATCATGGCTGATGCAATGCGGCGGCTGCATACGCTTGATCCGGC
TACCTGCCCATTCGACCACCAAGCGAAACATCGCATCGAGCGAGCACGTACTCGGATGGAAGCCGGTCTT
GTCGATCAGGATGATCTGGACGAAGAGCATCAGGGGCTCGCGCCAGCCGAACTGTTCGCCAGGCTCAAGG
CGAGCATGCCCGACGGCGAGGATCTCGTCGTGACCCATGGCGATGCCTGCTTGCCGAATATCATGGTGGA
AAATGGCCGCTTTTCTGGATTCATCGACTGTGGCCGGCTGGGTGTGGCGGACCGCTATCAGGACATAGCG
TTGGCTACCCGTGATATTGCTGAAGAGCTTGGCGGCGAATGGGCTGACCGCTTCCTCGTGCTTTACGGTA
TCGCCGCTCCCGATTCGCAGCGCATCGCCTTCTATCGCCTTCTTGACGAGTTCTTCTGAGCGGGACTCTG
GGGTTCGAAATGACCGACCAAGCGACGCCCAACCTGCCATCACGAGATTTCGATTCCACCGCCGCCTTCT
ATGAAAGGTTGGGCTTCGGAATCGTTTTCCGGGACGCCGGCTGGATGATCCTCCAGCGCGGGGATCTCAT
GCTGGAGTTCTTCGCCCACCCTAGGGGGAGGCTAACTGAAACACGGAAGGAGACAATACCGGAAGGAACC
CGCGCTATGACGGCAATAAAAAGACAGAATAAAACGCACGGTGTTGGGTCGTTTGTTCATAAACGCGGGG
TTCGGTCCCAGGGCTGGCACTCTGTCGATACCCCACCGAGACCCCATTGGGGCCAATACGCCCGCGTTTC
TTCCTTTTCCCCACCCCACCCCCCAAGTTCGGGTGAAGGCCCAGGGCTCGCAGCCAACGTCGGGGCGGCA
GGCCCTGCCATAGCCTCAGGTTACTCATATATACTTTAGATTGATTTAAAACTTCATTTTTAATTTAAAA
GGATCTAGGTGAAGATCCTTTTTGATAATCTCATGACCAAAATCCCTTAACGTGAGTTTTCGTTCCACTG
AGCGTCAGACCCCGTAGAAAAGATCAAAGGATCTTCTTGAGATCCTTTTTTTCTGCGCGTAATCTGCTGC
TTGCAAACAAAAAAACCACCGCTACCAGCGGTGGTTTGTTTGCCGGATCAAGAGCTACCAACTCTTTTTC
CGAAGGTAACTGGCTTCAGCAGAGCGCAGATACCAAATACTGTCCTTCTAGTGTAGCCGTAGTTAGGCCA
CCACTTCAAGAACTCTGTAGCACCGCCTACATACCTCGCTCTGCTAATCCTGTTACCAGTGGCTGCTGCC
AGTGGCGATAAGTCGTGTCTTACCGGGTTGGACTCAAGACGATAGTTACCGGATAAGGCGCAGCGGTCGG
GCTGAACGGGGGGTTCGTGCACACAGCCCAGCTTGGAGCGAACGACCTACACCGAACTGAGATACCTACA
GCGTGAGCTATGAGAAAGCGCCACGCTTCCCGAAGGGAGAAAGGCGGACAGGTATCCGGTAAGCGGCAGG
GTCGGAACAGGAGAGCGCACGAGGGAGCTTCCAGGGGGAAACGCCTGGTATCTTTATAGTCCTGTCGGGT
TTCGCCACCTCTGACTTGAGCGTCGATTTTTGTGATGCTCGTCAGGGGGGCGGAGCCTATGGAAAAACGC
CAGCAACGCGGCCTTTTTACGGTTCCTGGCCTTTTGCTGGCCTTTTGCTCACATGTTCTTTCCTGCGTTA
TCCCCTGATTCTGTGGATAACCGTATTACCGCCATGCAT
Features (pLannotate 1.2.2; 22 found; start..end, strand, type, name):
     61..364     +  enhancer       CMV enhancer: human cytomegalovirus immediate early enhancer
    365..568     +  promoter       CMV promoter: human cytomegalovirus (CMV) immediate early promoter
    660..977     +  CDS            miniSOG: miniSOG is a basic (constitutively fluorescent) cyan fluorescent protein published in 2011, derived from Arabidopsis thaliana. It requires the cofactor flavin for fluorescence.
   1044..1397    +  CDS            Stim (fragment): STIM_DROME - Experimental evidence at protein level: Swiss-Prot protein existence level 1. Plays a role in mediating Ca(2+) influx following depletion of intracellular Ca(2+) stores. From Drosophila melanogaster (Fruit fly).
   1446..1763    +  CDS            miniSOG: miniSOG is a basic (constitutively fluorescent) cyan fluorescent protein published in 2011, derived from Arabidopsis thaliana. It requires the cofactor flavin for fluorescence.
   1830..2135    +  CDS            Stim (fragment): STIM_DROME - Experimental evidence at protein level: Swiss-Prot protein existence level 1. Plays a role in mediating Ca(2+) influx following depletion of intracellular Ca(2+) stores. From Drosophila melanogaster (Fruit fly).
   2186..2759    +  misc_feature   IRES: internal ribosome entry site (IRES) of the encephalomyocarditis virus (EMCV)
   2761..3819    +  CDS            Orai: CRCM1_DROME - Also known as CRACM1 From Drosophila melanogaster (Fruit fly).
   3843..4416    +  misc_feature   IRES: internal ribosome entry site (IRES) of the encephalomyocarditis virus (EMCV)
   4418..5125    +  CDS            mCherry: mCherry is a basic (constitutively fluorescent) red fluorescent protein published in 2004, derived from Discosoma sp.. It is reported to be a very rapidly-maturing monomer with low acid sensitivity.
   5134..5159    +  misc_feature   MCS (fragment): multiple cloning site
   5173..5761    +  misc_feature   WPRE: woodchuck hepatitis virus posttranscriptional regulatory element
   5799..5883    +  CDS            large T antigen (fragment): large T antigen from SV40 (simian virus 40)
   5906..6027    +  polyA_signal   SV40 poly(A) signal: SV40 polyadenylation signal
   6061..6489    -  rep_origin     f1 ori (sequence partly withheld): f1 bacteriophage origin of replication; arrow indicates direction of (+) strand synthesis
   6516..6620    +  promoter       AmpR promoter: bla
   6622..6979    +  promoter       SV40 promoter: SV40 enhancer and early promoter
   7014..7808    +  CDS            NeoR/KanR: aminoglycoside phosphotransferase from Tn5; aph(3')-II (or nptII); confers resistance to neomycin, kanamycin, and G418 (Geneticin®)
   7829..7981    +  CDS            ble (fragment): BLE_KLEPN - Experimental evidence at protein level: Swiss-Prot protein existence level 1. Binding protein with a strong affinity to the bleomycin family of antibiotics. Binds to CL990; an antimitotic-antibiotic compound. From Klebsiella pneumoniae.
   8040..8087    +  polyA_signal   HSV TK poly(A) signal: herpes simplex virus thymidine kinase polyadenylation signal (Cole and Stacy, 1985)
   8178..8194    -  polyA_signal   bGH poly(A) signal (fragment): bovine growth hormone polyadenylation signal
   8416..9004    +  rep_origin     ori: high-copy-number ColE1/pMB1/pBR322/pUC origin of replication
