[The description below was written by a language model from this plasmid's Addgene catalogue record and pLannotate feature annotations shown in this document.]
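Description:
dmBACCS2-IRES-dOrai-IRES-mCherry is a 9.1 kb mammalian expression plasmid built on pWPRE/C1, a derivative of pEGFP-C1 from which EGFP was removed and into which the woodchuck hepatitis virus posttranscriptional regulatory element was inserted. It replicates in E. coli at high copy from a ColE1/pUC-type origin and also carries an f1 origin. A single NeoR/KanR gene, preceded by both a bacterial promoter and the SV40 early promoter and followed by the HSV TK polyadenylation signal, provides kanamycin selection in bacteria and G418 selection in mammalian cells.

The payload is a tricistronic cassette of about 4.5 kb, cloned between XhoI and SalI and driven by the CMV enhancer and promoter. The first reading frame encodes dmBACCS2, a blue light-activated Ca2+ channel switch. The feature table shows it as a tandem repeat of two units, each pairing a flavin-binding photosensory domain with a fragment of Drosophila Stim, the protein that mediates Ca2+ influx after store depletion. The annotation tool labels the photosensory segments as miniSOG, but this is probably a homology hit, since the catalogue lists oat (Avena sativa) as the second source species, which points to an oat-derived domain rather than the Arabidopsis-derived miniSOG itself. An EMCV IRES then directs translation of Drosophila Orai, the Ca2+ channel partner of Stim, and a second EMCV IRES drives mCherry as a separate red fluorescent marker of transfected cells. The WPRE and SV40 polyadenylation signal follow, supporting transcript processing and expression.

Because the switch, its cognate fly channel and the reporter come from one transcript, the plasmid lets users identify expressing mammalian cells by red fluorescence and trigger intracellular Ca2+ signals in them with blue light.
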