Addgene plasmid #72894: dmBACCS2-IRES-dOrai-IRES-mCherry
Purpose: Mammalian expression of dmBACCS2, a Drosophila melanogaster blue light-activated Ca2+ channel switch, along with dOrai and mCherry
Depositing lab: Takao Nakata. Publication: Light generation of intracellular Ca(2+) signals by a genetically encoded protein BACCS. Ishii T, Sato K, Kakumoto T, Miura S, Touhara K, Takeuchi S, Nakata T. Nat Commun. 2015 Aug 18;6:8021. doi: 10.1038/ncomms9021. PubMed 26282514.
Backbone
  Vector backbone: pWPRE/C1 (modified pEGFP-C1)
  Backbone manufacturer: Modified from Clontech
  Backbone size w/o insert (bp): 4581
  Total vector size (bp): 9118
  Modifications to backbone: The woodchuck hepatitis virus posttranscriptional regulatory element (WPRE) was inserted into the BamHI site of pEGFP-C1, and EGFP was removed.
  Vector type: Mammalian Expression
  Selectable markers: Neomycin (select with G418)
Growth in bacteria
  Bacterial resistance: Kanamycin, 50 μg/mL
  Growth temperature: 37°C
  Growth strain: DH5alpha
  Copy number: High Copy
Gene/Insert
  Gene/Insert name: dmBACCS2-IRES-dOrai-IRES-mCherry
  Species: D. melanogaster (fly); Avena sativa (oat)
  Insert size (bp): 4537
  Promoter: CMV
  Tag / fusion protein: IRES-mCherry (C terminal on backbone)
  Cloning method: Restriction Enzyme; 5′ cloning site XhoI (not destroyed); 3′ cloning site SalI (not destroyed)
  Sequencing primers: 5′ CMV Forward; 3′ WPRE-R
Terms and licenses: Academic/Nonprofit Terms; Industry Terms: Not Available to Industry
How to cite: dmBACCS2-IRES-dOrai-IRES-mCherry was a gift from Takao Nakata (Addgene plasmid # 72894 ; http://n2t.net/addgene:72894 ; RRID:Addgene_72894)
