>Addgene plasmid #72894 | dmBACCS2-IRES-dOrai-IRES-mCherry | addgene partial sequence | sequence record 136008 | CMV-F 5'-CGCAAATGGGCGGTAGGCGTG-3'
GAGCTGGTTTAGTGAACCGTCAGATCCGCTAGCCTCGAGGCCACCATGGGACCGGTCGGAGGAAGCGGTG
GATCTTTGGCTACTACACTTGAACGTATTGAGAAGAACTTTGTCATTACTGACCCAAGATTGCCAGATAA
TCCCATTATATTCGCGTCCGATAGTTTCTTGCAGTTGACAGAATATAGCCGTGAAGAAATTTTGGGAAGA
AACTGCAGGTTTCTACAAGGTCCTGAAACTGATCGCGCGACAGTGAGAAAAATTAGAGATGCCATAGATA
ACCAAACAGAGGTCACTGTTCAGCTGATTAATTATACAAAGAGTGGTAAAAAGTTCTGGAACCTCTTTCA
CTTGCAGCCTATGCGAGATCAGAAGGGAGATGTCCAGTACTTTATTGGGGTTCAGTTGGATGGAACTGAG
CATGTCCGAGATGCTGCCGAGAGAGAGGGAGTCATGCTGATTAAGAAAACTGCAGAAAATCTGCAATCAT
GGCTTCAATACACATATGAACTAGAAAGTAAGAATCATCAGAAGAAGCGCACGTCGGCTGAGAAGCAGCT
ACAGTCGGCCAGAGAGGCTTGTGAGAAATTGCGTAAGAAACGGTCAAGTTTGGTGGGTGCGTTCGTTTCC
ACGCACGGAAAGAGTATTGATGATGTGGATCGGTCGATTGTTGAGGCACGGAATGCCCTCGGAGATGTAA
CAAACGAGCTGCAAGAACGACTGCATCGCTGGAAGCAAATCGAGACGTGCCTTGGCTTAAACATTGTGAA
CAACAATGGTCTGCCCGGAGGATCCGGAGGAAGTGGAGGAGGTATCCTGCAGTCTCGGGGTGGCAGTGGT
GGTTCAGGCGGTTCTGGATCTTTGGCTACTACACTTGAACGTATTGAGAAGAACTTTGTCATTACTGACC
CAAGATTGCCAGATAATCCCATTATATTCGCGTCCGATAGTTTCTTGCAGTTGACAGAATATAGCCGTGA
AGAAATTTTGGGAAGAAACTGCAGGTTTCTACAAGGTCCTGAAACTGATCGCGCGACAGTGAGAAAAATT
AGAGATGCC
