>Addgene plasmid #72894 | dmBACCS2-IRES-dOrai-IRES-mCherry | addgene partial sequence | sequence record 136009 | WPRE-R 5'-CATAGCGTAAAAGGAGCAACA-3'
ATCTTTCACAAATTTTGTAATCCAGAGGTTGATTATCGATAAGCTTAGATCCCGGGCCCGCGGTACCGTC
GACCGCGGTTACTTGTACAGCTCGTCCATGCCGCCGGTGGAGTGGCGGCCCTCGGCGCGTTCGTACTGTT
CCACGATGGTGTAGTCCTCGTTGTGGGAGGTGATGTCCAACTTGATGTTGACGTTGTAGGCGCCGGGCAG
CTGCACGGGCTTCTTGGCCTTGTAGGTGGTCTTGACCTCAGCGTCGTAGTGGCCGCCGTCCTTCAGCTTC
AGCCTCTGCTTGATCTCGCCCTTCAGGGCGCCGTCCTCGGGGTACATCCGCTCGGAGGAGGCCTCCCAGC
CCATGGTCTTCTTCTGCATTACGGGGCCGTCGGAGGGGAAGTTGGTGCCGCGCAGCTTCACCTTGTAGAT
GAACTCGCCGTCCTGCAGGGAGGAGTCCTGGGTCACGGTCACCACGCCGCCGTCCTCGAAGTTCATCACG
CGCTCCCACTTGAAGCCCTCGGGGAAGGACAGCTTCAAGTAGTCGGGGATGTCGGCGGGGTGCTTCACGT
AGGCCTTGGAGCCGTACATGAACTGAGGGGACAGGATGTCCCAGGCGAAGGGCAGGGGGCCACCCTTGGT
CACCTTCAGCTTGGCGGTCTGGGTGCCCTCGTAGGGGCGGCCCTCGCCCTCGCCCTCGATCTCGAACTCG
TGGCCGTTCACGGAGCCCTCCATGTGCACCTTGAAGCGCATGAACTCCTTGATGATGGCCATGTTATCCT
CCTCGCCCTTGCTCACCATATTATCATCGTGTTTTTCAAAGGAAAACCACGTCCCCGTGGTTCGGGGGGC
CTAGACGTTTTTTTAACCTCGACTA
